>Addgene plasmid #214035 | pJS-BCD-Strep-dPCaspase | addgene full sequence | sequence record 426375 | Addgene NGS Result
TAATACGACTCACTATAGGGGCCCAAGTTCACTTAAAAAGGAGATCAACAATGAAAGCAATTTTCGTACT
GAAACATCTTAATCATGCAGGGGAGGGTTTCTAATGTGGAGCCACCCGCAGTTCGAAAAAAGCGCGATGA
AAAGGGCTCTGCTGATAGGTGCACCGCTGGCACATAGCGCAACCCATGCACTGGCAGGTGTTGCAAACGA
TATCGACCGTGCAGGTGAAATCCTGCGTCTGTATGGTTTTCATTGTGATGACGTTCTCTTTGGTGAACGT
GCAACTAGAGATGGTATCGTTGCACGTCTGGAAGCACTGATCGCTGAAACCCAGGCTGATGATGCTGTTG
TTATCTATTTTAGCGGCGCTGGTGGCCGTGTTGTTAACACCGGGATCGTTAAAGATCTACCGGGTGGTGA
CTATCGTCCCGGCGCTCACCAGTTCCTGGTTCCGGAAGACTACCAACCGAAAGCACAGACCTTTACCGGT
ATCCTGGACTTCGAGCTGAGGTATCTAGTTGCACGTCTGGCAGCACGTACCGAAAACGTTAGCGTTATCC
TGGATTGTGCTCATAGCGGTGGTGCAATAAGAGCACCGGGTAGACCGACCCCGAAAGCACTGGATGAAAA
AAGCCTGAAGCCGCATACTGTTCACCTGAACCGTGTTATCCGTGAACGTCTGGTTCAACTGCGTGAATCG
CTGGCAGCTAGCCGTGCACCGCGTCTGACCCAGGATGCTCATCCGCATCTGGTTCGTATCGAAGCAGCAC
ACGAATTCCGTCTCGCATATGAAACCAGGATCAACAACCGTCAGCAGGGGGTTCTGACCGCAGCATGGGC
AGACACCCTGTGGAGATACCGTGGGCTGGCAGTTAGCTGGCAGGCACTGGCAAGCGAGATCCAGGCAAGG
GCACGTGCATTTGTTCCCATGCAGTATGTTCACATCGATGGCCCGACCGAACGTCGTCTGTTCAGCCTGG
CTCGTGAGCCGGCACGTCATAGCCTGGCAATCGTTCAGGAAAGGGACGGTACCCTGTGGCTGGACGGTGG
CAGATTTCAGGGTGTTGCAAGCGGTGCACGTTTCGCAGTTCTGCCGCCGACCAGCACCGAAAGCGACATC
GATAGCGCACTGGCAGAAGTTCGTGCAGTTGAAGTTATGCCGGAACGTACCCGTGTTGAACTGGCTACCG
CAGCAGATGACATCCCGAGATGGCAAGGCCTCCATGCATGGCCGCTGCATGCACGTGGCGCTTGGACCGG
TGTAGCAGTTCGTGCTCAGACCGCAGCAGTTTGTGCTGCACTCCTGAGAGCTATCGAAGCAAGCCAGCGT
ATGCATCTGTGTCCGGATAGCGACGGGCCGGTTGCTACCGTTATCGAACTATCGAGCGATGAGGGCAGCA
GGATCGCAGTTCTGGATGGGCACGGTGTTTGTGTTAGCCCCCCGGTTGCAACCCCCGAACGTGCACTCGC
ACTGGTTGAAAGGCTCCAGAGAGCTGCACTCGTTCGTATGCTGGGGAGCGGTACCGATGAGCATGCACTA
CCGATCCCGCTCGCACTCAGACTGGAACGTGCAGACGGTATCGGTGGTACCTGCCGTCATCTAGCAGAAG
GGCGTACCGAACCGCCGAGCGAACTGCTACTCGCAAGCGCTGGGGCACAGGTACATGCAATCGTAGAGAA
CCATGGGAGCGCTATCGCAACCGATACCCAGGATGTTTATCTGACCATGTTCTGTATCGCAGCAGACGGT
CGTGTTGAAAGAGTTAGCAAGCAGCAGAGCAGCGGGATCCGTCTGTGTGGGGGTGCAAAGCATAGGCTCG
AGTATGAACTAGGTGCAGGGGGTGCAAGCCTGCCGGAATACAGGGCAGCAGATTCGAGCACCAGCGGCTA
TGGGCTGCATAGCCTCATAGTTGTTGCAACCGACCGTCAGCAGGAGCTGCGTAACCTGGAAACCTGGTCG
GGTGAAGGTAGCGCTGCAAAACTGCAGCCGGGTGTTCTGGATCTGACCGCTAGCAAACGTGCACCGGCTA
GACGTGGCTCGGCTAGCGCAAGCGGGCCGCTGAGATATGCTGTTCTACGTGTAGATCTGCGTGTAGCTGC
AGCAGTAGCAGGGCGTGATGCACCGACCCTGTAATGCCGACTCAGTTGCTGTCTCATGCCGACTCAGTTG
CTGTCGGTCTCATGCCGACTCAGTTGCTGCTTCTACTGGGCGCCCCGCTTCGGCGGGGTTTTTTTGCAAG
GGATCGGTTGTCGAGTAAGGATCTCCAGGCATCCTGTTGTTTGTCGGTGAACGCTCTCTACTAGAGTCAC
ACTGGCTCACCTTCGGGTGGGCCTTTCTGCGTTTATAGGATCCTAACTCGAGCCTAGGGATATATTCCGC
TTCCTCGCTCACTGACTCGCTACGCTCGGTCGTTCGACTGCGGCGAGCGGAAATGGCTTACGAACGGGGC
GGAGATTTCCTGGAAGATGCCAGGAAGATACTTAACAGGGAAGTGAGAGGGCCGCGGCAAAGCCGTTTTT
CCATAGGCTCCGCCCCCCTGACAAGCATCACGAAATCTGACGCTCAAATCAGTGGTGGCGAAACCCGACA
GGACTATAAAGATACCAGGCGTTTCCCCCTGGCGGCTCCCTCGTGCGCTCTCCTGTTCCTGCCTTTCGGT
TTACCGGTGTCATTCCGCTGTTATGGCCGCGTTTGTCTCATTCCACGCCTGACACTCAGTTCCGGGTAGG
CAGTTCGCTCCAAGCTGGACTGTATGCACGAACCCCCCGTTCAGTCCGACCGCTGCGCCTTATCCGGTAA
CTATCGTCTTGAGTCCAACCCGGAAAGACATGCAAAAGCACCACTGGCAGCAGCCACTGGTAATTGATTT
AGAGGAGTTAGTCTTGAAGTCATGCGCCGGTTAAGGCTAAACTGAAAGGACAAGTTTTGGTGACTGCGCT
CCTCCAAGCCAGTTACCTCGGTTCAAAGAGTTGGTAGCTCAGAGAACCTTCGAAAAACCGCCCTGCAAGG
CGGTTTTTTCGTTTTCAGAGCAAGAGATTACGCGCAGACCAAAACGATCTCAAGAAGATCATCTTATTAA
TCAGATAAAATATTTCTAGATTTCAGTGCAATTTATCTCTTCAAATGTAGCACCTGAAGTCAGCCCCATA
CGATATAAGTTGTTACTAGTGCTTGGATTCTCACCAATAAAAAACGCCCGGCGGCAACCGAGCGTTCTGA
ACAAATCCAGATGGAGTTCTGAGGTCATTACTGGATCTATCAACAGGAGTCCAAGCGAGCTCTCGAACCC
CAGAGTCCCGCTCAGAAGAACTCGTCAAGAAGGCGATAGAAGGCGATGCGCTGCGAATCGGGAGCGGCGA
TACCGTAAAGCACGAGGAAGCGGTCAGCCCATTCGCCGCCAAGCTCTTCAGCAATATCACGGGTAGCCAA
CGCTATGTCCTGATAGCGGTCCGCCACACCCAGCCGGCCACAGTCGATGAATCCAGAAAAGCGGCCATTT
TCCACCATGATATTCGGCAAGCAGGCATCGCCATGGGTCACGACGAGATCCTCGCCGTCGGGCATGCGCG
CCTTGAGCCTGGCGAACAGTTCGGCTGGCGCGAGCCCCTGATGCTCTTCGTCCAGATCATCCTGATCGAC
AAGACCGGCTTCCATCCGAGTACGTGCTCGCTCGATGCGATGTTTCGCTTGGTGGTCGAATGGGCAGGTA
GCCGGATCAAGCGTATGCAGCCGCCGCATTGCATCAGCCATGATGGATACTTTCTCGGCAGGAGCAAGGT
GAGATGACAGGAGATCCTGCCCCGGCACTTCGCCCAATAGCAGCCAGTCCCTTCCCGCTTCAGTGACAAC
GTCGAGCACAGCTGCGCAAGGAACGCCCGTCGTGGCCAGCCACGATAGCCGCGCTGCCTCGTCCTGCAGT
TCATTCAGGGCACCGGACAGGTCGGTCTTGACAAAAAGAACCGGGCGCCCCTGCGCTGACAGCCGGAACA
CGGCGGCATCAGAGCAGCCGATTGTCTGTTGTGCCCAGTCATAGCCGAATAGCCTCTCCACCCAAGCGGC
CGGAGAACCTGCGTGCAATCCATCTTGTTCAATCATGCGAAACGATCCTCATCCTGTCTCTTGATCAGAT
CATGATCCCCTGCGCCATCAGATCCTTGGCGGCAAGAAAGCCATCCAGTTTACTTTGCAGGGCTTCCCAA
CCTTACCAGAGGGCGCCCCAGCTGGCAATTCCGACGTCGAATTCAAAAGATCTTAAGTAAGTAAGAGTAT
ACGTATATCGGCTAATAACGTATTAAGGCGCTTCGGCGCCTTTTTTTATGGGGGTATTTTCATCCCAATC
CACACGTCCAACGCACAGCAAACACCACGTCGACCCTATCAGCTGCGTGCTTTCTATGAGTCGTTGCTGC
ATAAC
Features (pLannotate 1.2.2; 9 found; start..end, strand, type, name):
      1..19      +  promoter       T7 promoter: promoter for bacteriophage T7 RNA polymerase
    107..129     +  CDS            Strep-Tag II (fragment): peptide that binds Strep-Tactin®, an engineered form of streptavidin
   2274..2298    +  terminator     rrnB T1 terminator (fragment): transcription terminator T1 from the E. coli rrnB gene
   2314..2341    +  terminator     T7Te terminator: phage T7 early transcription terminator
   2375..2430    -  rep_origin     RSF ori (fragment): Plasmids containing the RSF 1030 origin of replication can be propagated in E. coli cells that contain additional plasmids with compatible origins.
   2518..3063    -  rep_origin     p15A ori: Plasmids containing the medium-copy-number p15A origin of replication can be propagated in E. coli cells that contain a second plasmid with the ColE1 origin.
   3177..3271    -  terminator     lambda t0 terminator: transcription terminator from phage lambda
   3305..4096    -  CDS            neo: KKA2_KLEPN - Also known as kan, nptII. Experimental evidence at protein level: Swiss-Prot protein existence level 1. Resistance to kanamycin, neomycin, paromomycin, ribostamycin, butirosin and gentamicin B. From Klebsiella pneumoniae.
   4128..4232    -  CDS            tnpA (fragment): TN5P_ECOLX - Also known as tnp. Experimental evidence at protein level: Swiss-Prot protein existence level 1. Mediates transposition of transposon Tn5 by a 'cut and paste' mechanism. First, the monomeric transposase binds the 19 bp inverted DNA repeats flanking the transposon. Then, dimerization of the DNA- bound transposase creates a synaptic DNA complex. After nicking of the first DNA strand, excision of the transposon proceeds through a series of intermediates. The transposase then mediates the insertion of the transposon at a new site by strand transfer. The activity of the wild- type tran
