[The description below was written by a language model from this plasmid's Addgene catalogue record and pLannotate feature annotations shown in this document.]
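Description:
pJS-BCD-Strep-dPCaspase is a 4,415 nt bacterial expression plasmid built on a p15A backbone for producing a catalytically inactive prokaryotic caspase (PCaspase, a peptidase C14 caspase catalytic subunit p20 family protein) from Haliangium ochraceum DSM 14370. It replicates in E. coli from the p15A origin, which is compatible with ColE1-type plasmids and so allows co-maintenance with other expression constructs. The catalogue lists it as high copy, whereas the annotation describes p15A as a medium-copy origin. A short fragment matching the RSF origin is also annotated next to it. Selection is by kanamycin through the neo (nptII) gene, which is followed by a lambda t0 terminator. A small adjacent fragment of the Tn5 transposase gene is probably left over from the original source of the resistance cassette.

The expression cassette starts with a T7 promoter, so transcription depends on a host supplying T7 RNA polymerase. An N-terminal Strep-tag II precedes the PCaspase coding region, allowing affinity purification on Strep-Tactin resin. The insert itself is not annotated in the feature table, but the gap between the tag and the downstream rrnB T1 and T7Te terminators corresponds to its position. The "BCD" in the name may refer to a bicistronic translation-initiation design, though the record does not explain it. The insert carries H79A and C146A substitutions, which the record describes as making the enzyme catalytically dead. The insert was assembled by Gibson cloning. The construct comes from work on a type III-B CRISPR-Cas proteolytic cleavage cascade, where such a dead protease would typically serve as an inactive control or as a stable form for biochemical and structural studies.
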