Addgene plasmid #214035: pJS-BCD-Strep-dPCaspase
Purpose: Bacterial expression plasmid for strep-tagged catalytically dead PCaspase (Prokaryotic Caspase) from Haliangium ochraceum
Depositing lab: Raymond Staals. Depositing organization: Wageningen University, Department Agrotechnology & Food Sciences. Publication: Type III-B CRISPR-Cas cascade of proteolytic cleavages. Steens JA, Bravo JPK, Salazar CRP, Yildiz C, Amieiro AM, Kostlbacher S, Prinsen SHP, Andres AS, Patinios C, Bardis A, Barendregt A, Scheltema RA, Ettema TJG, van der Oost J, Taylor DW, Staals RHJ. Science. 2024 Feb 2;383(6682):512-519. doi: 10.1126/science.adk0378. Epub 2024 Feb 1. PubMed 38301007.
Backbone
  Vector backbone: p15A
  Vector type: Bacterial Expression
Growth in bacteria
  Bacterial resistance: Kanamycin, 50 μg/mL
  Growth temperature: 37°C
  Growth strain: DH5alpha
  Copy number: High Copy
Gene/Insert
  Gene/Insert name: PCaspase (alt names: Peptidase C14 caspase catalytic subunit p20; Prokaryotic Caspase)
  Species: Haliangium ochraceum DSM 14370
  Mutation: H79A, C146A
  Promoter: T7 promoter
  Tag / fusion protein: Strep-tag II (N terminal on insert)
  Cloning method: Gibson Cloning
Terms and licenses: Academic/Nonprofit Terms; Industry Terms: Not Available to Industry
Depositor comments: Please visit https://doi.org/10.1101/2023.06.23.546230 for bioRxiv preprint.
How to cite: pJS-BCD-Strep-dPCaspase was a gift from Raymond Staals (Addgene plasmid # 214035 ; http://n2t.net/addgene:214035 ; RRID:Addgene_214035)
